Addgene plasmid #236066: pSmBit-CHIP-K30A
Purpose: SmBit-CHIP expression with K30A substitution
Depositing lab: Jonathan Schisler. Depositing organization: University of North Carolina at Chapel Hill. Publication: Phosphorylation-State Modulated Binding of HSP70: Structural Insights and Compensatory Protein Engineering. Stewart M, Paththamperuma C, McCann C, Cottingim K, Zhang H, DelVecchio R, Peng I, Fennimore E, Nix JC, Saeed MN, George K, Makaroff K, Colie M, Paulakonis E, Almeida MF, Afolayan AJ, Brown NG, Page RC, Schisler JC. bioRxiv [Preprint]. 2025 Feb 17:2025.02.17.637997. doi: 10.1101/2025.02.17.637997. PubMed 40027613.
Backbone
  Vector backbone: pBiT2.1-N
  Vector type: Luciferase
Growth in bacteria
  Bacterial resistance: Ampicillin, 100 μg/mL
  Growth temperature: 37°C
  Growth strain: DH5alpha
  Copy number: High Copy
Gene/Insert
  Gene/Insert name: SmBit-CHIP-K30A (alt names: STUB1; STIP1 homology and U-box containing protein 1)
  Species: H. sapiens (human)
  Mutation: K30A
  Entrez Gene: STUB1 (a.k.a. CHIP, HSPABP2, NY-CO-7, SCA48, SCAR16, SDCCAG7, UBOX1)
  Promoter: HSV-TK
  Tag / fusion protein: SmBit (N terminal on insert)
  Cloning method: Other
Terms and licenses: Academic/Nonprofit Terms; Industry Terms: Not Available to Industry
How to cite: pSmBit-CHIP-K30A was a gift from Jonathan Schisler (Addgene plasmid # 236066 ; http://n2t.net/addgene:236066 ; RRID:Addgene_236066)
