[The description below was written by a language model from this plasmid's Addgene catalogue record and pLannotate feature annotations shown in this document.]
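Description:
pSmBit-CHIP-K30A is a mammalian expression plasmid built on the pBiT2.1-N backbone, a vector from the NanoBiT split-luciferase system used for protein–protein interaction assays. It is a small plasmid of about 4.3 kb. It is propagated in E. coli through a high-copy ColE1/pUC-type origin and selected with ampicillin via the β-lactamase gene. No mammalian selection marker is annotated, which fits transient transfection use.

The payload is human STUB1, encoding the co-chaperone and U-box E3 ubiquitin ligase CHIP, carrying a K30A substitution. It is fused at its N terminus to SmBiT, the small peptide fragment of the split NanoLuc luciferase. The feature table annotates the STUB1 coding sequence but not the SmBiT tag. Going by the catalogue entry, the tag presumably lies in the unannotated stretch between the promoter and the STUB1 open reading frame. Expression is driven by the herpes simplex virus thymidine kinase promoter, a relatively weak constitutive promoter that keeps fusion protein levels low and so limits non-specific fragment association. Transcripts are terminated by an SV40 polyadenylation signal. A synthetic poly(A) signal and an RNA polymerase II pause site sit upstream of the promoter, where they reduce read-through transcription from the backbone. The short large T antigen and tetracycline-resistance fragments are backbone remnants rather than functional genes.

SmBiT yields luminescence only when brought together with the complementary LgBiT fragment on a binding partner. The construct therefore reports CHIP interactions in cells. The associated publication concerns HSP70 binding, which suggests the K30A variant is used for comparison with other CHIP forms, though the record does not state the mutation's effect.
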