Features (pLannotate 1.2.2; 10 found; start..end, strand, type, name):
     28..779     +  promoter       HSV TK promoter: herpes simplex virus thymidine kinase promoter
    896..1804    +  CDS            STUB1: CHIP_HUMAN - Also known as CHIP From Homo sapiens (Human).
   1847..1968    -  polyA_signal   SV40 poly(A) signal: SV40 polyadenylation signal
   1991..2059    -  CDS            large T antigen (fragment): large T antigen from SV40 (simian virus 40)
   2075..2207    +  CDS            TcR (fragment): tetracycline efflux protein; tet; confers resistance to tetracycline
   2387..2975    -  rep_origin     ori: high-copy-number ColE1/pMB1/pBR322/pUC origin of replication
   3175..4035    -  CDS            AmpR: β-lactamase confers resistance to ampicillin, carbenicillin, and related antibiotics
   4036..4077    -  promoter       AmpR promoter (fragment): bla
   4140..4188    +  polyA_signal   poly(A) signal: synthetic polyadenylation signal
   4202..4293    +  misc_feature   pause site: RNA polymerase II transcriptional pause signal from the human α2 globin gene
>Addgene plasmid #236066 | pSmBit-CHIP-K30A | addgene full sequence | sequence record 485413 | Addgene NGS Result
GGCCTAACTGGCCGGTACCTGAGTCTAAATGAGTCTTCGGACCTCGCGGGGGCCGCTTAAGCGGTGGTTA
GGGTTTGTCTGACGCGGGGGGAGGGGGAAGGAACGAAACACTCTCATTCGGAGGCGGCTCGGGGTTTGGT
CTTGGTGGCCACGGGCACGCAGAAGAGCGCCGCGATCCTCTTAAGCACCCCCCCGCCCTCCGTGGAGGCG
GGGGTTTGGTCGGCGGGTGGTAACTGGCGGGCCGCTGACTCGGGCGGGTCGCGCGCCCCAGAGTGTGACC
TTTTCGGTCTGCTCGCAGACCCCCGGGCGGCGCCGCCGCGGCGGCGACGGGCTCGCTGGGTCCTAGGCTC
CATGGGGACCGTATACGTGGACAGGCTCTGGAGCATCCGCACGACTGCGGTGATATTACCGGAGACCTTC
TGCGGGACGAGCCGGGTCACGCGGCTGACGCGGAGCGTCCGTTGGGCGACAAACACCAGGACGGGGCACA
GGTACACTATCTTGTCACCCGGAGGCGCGAGGGACTGCAGGAGCTTCAGGGAGTGGCGCAGCTGCTTCAT
CCCCGTGGCCCGTTGCTCGCGTTTGCTGGCGGTGTCCCCGGAAGAAATATATTTGCATGTCTTTAGTTCT
ATGATGACACAAACCCCGCCCAGCGTCTTGTCATTGGCGAAGTCGAACACGCAGATGCAGTCGGGGCGGC
GCGGTCCCAGGTCCACTTCGCATATTAAGGTGACGCGTGTGGCCTCGAACACCGAGCGACCCTGCAGCGA
CCCGCTTAAAAGCTTGGCAATCCGGTACTGTTGGTAAAGCCACCATGGTGACCGGCTACCGGCTGTTCGA
GGAGATTCTCGGGAGTTCCGGTGGTGGCGGGAGCGGAGGTGGAGGCTCGAGCGGTATGAAGGGCAAGGAG
GAGAAGGAGGGCGGCGCACGGCTGGGCGCTGGCGGCGGAAGCCCCGAGAAGAGCCCGAGCGCGCAGGAGC
TCGCGGAGCAGGGCAATCGTCTGTTCGTGGGCCGAAAGTACCCGGAGGCGGCGGCCTGCTACGGCCGCGC
GATCACCCGGAACCCGCTGGTGGCCGTGTATTACACCAACCGGGCCTTGTGCTACCTGAAGATGCAGCAG
CACGAGCAGGCCCTGGCCGACTGCCGGCGCGCCCTGGAGCTGGACGGGCAGTCTGTGAAGGCGCACTTCT
TCCTGGGGCAGTGCCAGCTGGAGATGGAGAGCTATGATGAGGCCATCGCCAATCTGCAGCGAGCTTACAG
CCTGGCCAAGGAGCAGCGGCTGAACTTCGGGGACGACATCCCCAGCGCTCTTCGAATCGCGAAGAAGAAG
CGCTGGAACAGCATTGAGGAGCGGCGCATCCACCAGGAGAGCGAGCTGCACTCCTACCTCTCCAGGCTCA
TTGCCGCGGAGCGTGAGAGGGAGCTGGAAGAGTGCCAGCGAAACCACGAGGGTGATGAGGACGACAGCCA
CGTCCGGGCCCAGCAGGCCTGCATTGAGGCCAAGCACGACAAGTACATGGCGGACATGGACGAGCTTTTT
TCTCAGGTGGATGAGAAGAGGAAGAAGCGAGACATCCCCGACTACCTGTGTGGCAAGATCAGCTTTGAGC
TGATGCGGGAGCCGTGCATCACGCCCAGTGGCATCACCTACGACCGCAAGGACATCGAGGAGCACCTGCA
GCGTGTGGGTCATTTTGACCCCGTGACCCGGAGCCCCCTGACCCAGGAACAGCTCATCCCCAACTTGGCT
ATGAAGGAGGTTATTGACGCATTCATCTCTGAGAATGGCTGGGTGGAGGACTACTGATCTAGAGTCGGGG
CGGCCGGCCGCTTCGAGCAGACATGATAAGATACATTGATGAGTTTGGACAAACCACAACTAGAATGCAG
TGAAAAAAATGCTTTATTTGTGAAATTTGTGATGCTATTGCTTTATTTGTAACCATTATAAGCTGCAATA
AACAAGTTAACAACAACAATTGCATTCATTTTATGTTTCAGGTTCAGGGGGAGGTGTGGGAGGTTTTTTA
AAGCAAGTAAAACCTCTACAAATGTGGTAAAATCGATAAGGATCCGTCGACCGATGCCCTTGAGAGCCTT
CAACCCAGTCAGCTCCTTCCGGTGGGCGCGGGGCATGACTATCGTCGCCGCACTTATGACTGTCTTCTTT
ATCATGCAACTCGTAGGACAGGTGCCGGCAGCGCTCTTCCGCTTCCTCGCTCACTGACTCGCTGCGCTCG
GTCGTTCGGCTGCGGCGAGCGGTATCAGCTCACTCAAAGGCGGTAATACGGTTATCCACAGAATCAGGGG
ATAACGCAGGAAAGAACATGTGAGCAAAAGGCCAGCAAAAGGCCAGGAACCGTAAAAAGGCCGCGTTGCT
GGCGTTTTTCCATAGGCTCCGCCCCCCTGACGAGCATCACAAAAATCGACGCTCAAGTCAGAGGTGGCGA
AACCCGACAGGACTATAAAGATACCAGGCGTTTCCCCCTGGAAGCTCCCTCGTGCGCTCTCCTGTTCCGA
CCCTGCCGCTTACCGGATACCTGTCCGCCTTTCTCCCTTCGGGAAGCGTGGCGCTTTCTCATAGCTCACG
CTGTAGGTATCTCAGTTCGGTGTAGGTCGTTCGCTCCAAGCTGGGCTGTGTGCACGAACCCCCCGTTCAG
CCCGACCGCTGCGCCTTATCCGGTAACTATCGTCTTGAGTCCAACCCGGTAAGACACGACTTATCGCCAC
TGGCAGCAGCCACTGGTAACAGGATTAGCAGAGCGAGGTATGTAGGCGGTGCTACAGAGTTCTTGAAGTG
GTGGCCTAACTACGGCTACACTAGAAGAACAGTATTTGGTATCTGCGCTCTGCTGAAGCCAGTTACCTTC
GGAAAAAGAGTTGGTAGCTCTTGATCCGGCAAACAAACCACCGCTGGTAGCGGTGGTTTTTTTGTTTGCA
AGCAGCAGATTACGCGCAGAAAAAAAGGATCTCAAGAAGATCCTTTGATCTTTTCTACGGGGTCTGACGC
TCAGTGGAACGAAAACTCACGTTAAGGGATTTTGGTCATGAGATTATCAAAAAGGATCTTCACCTAGATC
CTTTTAAATTAAAAATGAAGTTTTAAATCAATCTAAAGTATATATGAGTAAACTTGGTCTGACAGCGGCC
GCAAATGCTAAACCACTGCAGTGGTTACCAGTGCTTGATCAGTGAGGCACCGATCTCAGCGATCTGCCTA
TTTCGTTCGTCCATAGTGGCCTGACTCCCCGTCGTGTAGATCACTACGATTCGTGAGGGCTTACCATCAG
GCCCCAGCGCAGCAATGATGCCGCGAGAGCCGCGTTCACCGGCCCCCGATTTGTCAGCAATGAACCAGCC
AGCAGGGAGGGCCGAGCGAAGAAGTGGTCCTGCTACTTTGTCCGCCTCCATCCAGTCTATGAGCTGCTGT
CGTGATGCTAGAGTAAGAAGTTCGCCAGTGAGTAGTTTCCGAAGAGTTGTGGCCATTGCTACTGGCATCG
TGGTATCACGCTCGTCGTTCGGTATGGCTTCGTTCAACTCTGGTTCCCAGCGGTCAAGCCGGGTCACATG
ATCACCCATATTATGAAGAAATGCAGTCAGCTCCTTAGGGCCTCCGATCGTTGTCAGAAGTAAGTTGGCC
GCGGTGTTGTCGCTCATGGTAATGGCAGCACTACACAATTCTCTTACCGTCATGCCATCCGTAAGATGCT
TTTCCGTGACCGGCGAGTACTCAACCAAGTCGTTTTGTGAGTAGTGTATACGGCGACCAAGCTGCTCTTG
CCCGGCGTCTATACGGGACAACACCGCGCCACATAGCAGTACTTTGAAAGTGCTCATCATCGGGAATCGT
TCTTCGGGGCGGAAAGACTCAAGGATCTTGCCGCTATTGAGATCCAGTTCGATATAGCCCACTCTTGCAC
CCAGTTGATCTTCAGCATCTTTTACTTTCACCAGCGTTTCGGGGTGTGCAAAAACAGGCAAGCAAAATGC
CGCAAAGAAGGGAATGAGTGCGACACGAAAATGTTGGATGCTCATACTCGTCCTTTTTCAATATTATTGA
AGCATTTATCAGGGTTACTAGTACGTCTCTCAAGGATAAGTAAGTAATATTAAGGTACGGGAGGTATTGG
ACAGGCCGCAATAAAATATCTTTATTTTCATTACATCTGTGTGTTGGTTTTTTGTGTGAATCGATAGTAC
TAACATACGCTCTCCATCAAAACAAAACGAAACAAAACAAACTAGCAAAATAGGCTGTCCCCAGTGCAAG
TGCAGGTGCCAGAACATTTCTCT
